>Addgene plasmid #220222 | pssAAV_Seq17_CMV_bglobin_3NLS_RFP_WPRE_polyA | addgene full sequence | sequence record 438065 | Addgene NGS Result
CCTGCAGGCAGCTGCGCGCTCGCTCGCTCACTGAGGCCGCCCGGGCGTCGGGCGACCTTTGGTCGCCCGG
CCTCAGTGAGCGAGCGAGCGCGCAGAGAGGGAGTGGCCAACTCCATCACTAGGGGTTCCTGCGGCCGCAC
GCGTAGATAATGAGGGTCAGTTCAGAGGCCATTGCACGGACCATGACCCCTTGTCAAGAGAGCAGAGCCA
ATCTACTATTATTTCTGCTAAATGGACATGGTGCATGGGTTAGTGCATCAAACAAGCCCCATCAAGGAAG
CTTCTTTTTTGAAGCAGATAGCATGTAACGCAGAGAACCACAACTGGCCATGGTGCAGAGAATAAGAGAC
TACAGAATACTCAGCCCTAGATGTAATGTCTGTCTCACACTCCTCCCGTCAAGGCTGAGAGAACTTTGAA
GAAAAGGGGGCAGCAAGAATCAATGGGGATGACATTAACTGTGAAACTGTGATTCACAACATTGTGGATA
TGGAACCTGAAGAGGCTATCTCCTGTACCCCAGTGCAGTGATACAGACACCAACCCAGCCACAAAACTTT
CAACCCAAAATTTATCCTGTCTACACGAAGTGTAGGCACGGGGCAGGGAGCAGAGACTGACGGAATGGCC
AACCAATAACCGTCCTGAGATCCATCCTATGGGCAAGCCCAATCCCTTACATTATTAATGATACTCTGTT
ATGCTTGAAGACAGGAGCATGTTGTTCTCTGAGAGGCTCCACCCAGCAGCTGACTCAGGCAGATACAGAC
ACTCACAATCAATCGGTGGATGGAGCTTGGAGACTCTTAAAGAAGAATAGGAAGAAAGATTGCAGGCCCC
GAAGGGGATAGGAACTCCACAGGAAGACCAATAGAATCAACTAACCTGGACCCTTGGAGTTCTCAGAGAC
TGAACTACCAACCAATGAACATACACAGGCTGGACCTAGGCTTCCTTTTACGAATGTAGCAGATGTGCAG
CTTGGTCTTCATATGGGTTCTAAACAACCAGAATGAGCGCTATCCCAAAAGCTGTTGCCTGTCTGTGGGA
TATGTTCTAGCTGGGCTGCCTTGCCTCGCCTCAGTGGGAGAGGAAGACTTGAAGTGGCAGGGTTAGGGAA
TACCCATGGGACCCCCACCTGCTCAGAAGAAAAGGGGATGGGGGATGGGGGATGGGGAAAGGATTGTGGG
AGGGTGTGAGTGGGAGGGGGCAGTGAGTGGGATGTAAAGTGAATAAATTAAAATAAATTAGAAAAAAGAA
AAGACGCGTCTAGTTATTAATAGTAATCAATTACGGGGTCATTAGTTCATAGCCCATATATGGAGTTCCG
CGTTACATAACTTACGGTAAATGGCCCGCCTGGCTGACCGCCCAACGACCCCCGCCCATTGACGTCAATA
ATGACGTATGTTCCCATAGTAACGCCAATAGGGACTTTCCATTGACGTCAATGGGTGGAGTATTTACGGT
AAACTGCCCACTTGGCAGTACATCAAGTGTATCATATGCCAAGTACGCCCCCTATTGACGTCAATGACGG
TAAATGGCCCGCCTGGCATTATGCCCAGTACATGACCTTATGGGACTTTCCTACTTGGCAGTACATCTAC
GTATTAGTCATCGCTATTACCATGGTGATGCGGTTTTGGCAGTACATCAATGGGCGTGGATAGCGGTTTG
ACTCACGGGGATTTCCAAGTCTCCACCCCATTGACGTCAATGGGAGTTTGTTTTGGCACCAAAATCAACG
GGACTTTCCAAAATGTCGTAACAACTCCGCCCCATTGACGCAAATGGGCGGTAGGCGTGTACGGTGGGAG
GTCTATATAAGCAGAGCTCGTTTAGTGAACCGTCAGATCGCCTGGAGACGCCATCCACGCTGTTTTGACC
TCCATAGAAGACACCGGGACCGATCCAGCCTCCGCGGATTCGAATCCCGGCCGGGAACGGTGCATTGGAA
CGCGGATTCCCCGTGCCAAGAGTGACGTAAGTACCGCCTATAGAGTCTATAGGCCCACAAAAAATGCTTT
CTTCTTTTAATATACTTTTTTGTTTATCTTATTTCTAATACTTTCCCTAATCTCTTTCTTTCAGGGCAAT
AATGATACAATGTATCATGCCTCTTTGCACCATTCTAAAGAATAACAGTGATAATTTCTGGGTTAAGGCA
ATAGCAATATTTCTGCATATAAATATTTCTGCATATAAATTGTAACTGATGTAAGAGGTTTCATATTGCT
AATAGCAGCTACAATCCAGCTACCATTCTGCTTTTATTTTATGGTTGGGATAAGGCTGGATTATTCTGAG
TCCAAGCTAGGCCCTTTTGCTAATCATGTTCATACCTCTTATCTTCCTCCCACAGCTCCTGGGCAACGTG
CTGGTCTGTGTGCTGGCCCATCACTTTGGCAAAGAATTGGGATTCGAACATCGATACCATGGACCCAAAA
AAGAAGCGGAAGGTCCCAAAAAAGAAGCGGAAGGTCGAATTCCCAAAAAAGAAGCGGAAGGTCATGGTGT
CTAAGGGCGAAGAGCTGATTAAGGAGAACATGCACATGAAGCTGTACATGGAGGGCACCGTGAACAACCA
CCACTTCAAGTGCACATCCGAGGGCGAAGGCAAGCCCTACGAGGGCACCCAGACCATGAGAATCAAGGTG
GTCGAGGGCGGCCCTCTCCCCTTCGCCTTCGACATCCTGGCTACCAGCTTCATGTACGGCAGCAGAACCT
TCATCAACCACACCCAGGGCATCCCCGACTTCTTTAAGCAGTCCTTCCCTGAGGGCTTCACATGGGAGAG
AGTCACCACATACGAAGACGGGGGCGTGCTGACCGCTACCCAGGACACCAGCCTCCAGGACGGCTGCCTC
ATCTACAACGTCAAGATCAGAGGGGTGAACTTCCCATCCAACGGCCCTGTGATGCAGAAGAAAACACTCG
GCTGGGAGGCCAACACCGAGATGCTGTACCCCGCTGACGGCGGCCTGGAAGGCAGAAGCGACATGGCCCT
GAAGCTCGTGGGCGGGGGCCACCTGATCTGCAACTTCAAGACCACATACAGATCCAAGAAACCCGCTAAG
AACCTCAAGATGCCCGGCGTCTACTATGTGGACCACAGACTGGAAAGAATCAAGGAGGCCGACAAAGAGA
CCTACGTCGAGCAGCACGAGGTGGCTGTGGCCAGATACTGCGACCTCCCTAGCAAACTGGGGCACAAACT
TAATTGAGGATCCTCTAGAGTCGACCTGCAGAAGCTTATCGATAATCAACCTCTGGATTACAAAATTTGT
GAAAGATTGACTGGTATTCTTAACTATGTTGCTCCTTTTACGCTATGTGGATACGCTGCTTTAATGCCTT
TGTATCATGCTATTGCTTCCCGTATGGCTTTCATTTTCTCCTCCTTGTATAAATCCTGGTTGCTGTCTCT
TTATGAGGAGTTGTGGCCCGTTGTCAGGCAACGTGGCGTGGTGTGCACTGTGTTTGCTGACGCAACCCCC
ACTGGTTGGGGCATTGCCACCACCTGTCAGCTCCTTTCCGGGACTTTCGCTTTCCCCCTCCCTATTGCCA
CGGCGGAACTCATCGCCGCCTGCCTTGCCCGCTGCTGGACAGGGGCTCGGCTGTTGGGCACTGACAATTC
CGTGGTGTTGTCGGGGAAATCATCGTCCTTTCCTTGGCTGCTCGCCTGTGTTGCCACCTGGATTCTGCGC
GGGACGTCCTTCTGCTACGTCCCTTCGGCCCTCAATCCAGCGGACCTTCCTTCCCGCGGCCTGCTGCCGG
CTCTGCGGCCTCTTCCGCGTCTTCGCCTTCGCCCTCAGACGAGTCGGATCTCCCTTTGGGCCGCCTCCCC
GCATCGATACCGTCGACCTCGAGACCTAGATCTACGGGTGGCATCCCTGTGACCCCTCCCCAGTGCCTCT
CCTGGCCCTGGAAGTTGCCACTCCAGTGCCCACCAGCCTTGTCCTAATAAAATTAAGTTGCATCATTTTG
TCTGACTAGGTGTCCTTCTATAATATTATGGGGTGGAGGGGGGTGGTATGGAGCAAGGGGCAAGTTGGGA
AGACAACCTGTAGGGCCTGCGGGGTCTATTGGGAACCAAGCTGGAGTGCAGTGGCACAATCTTGGCTCAC
TGCAATCTCCGCCTCCTGGGTTCAAGCGATTCTCCTGCCTCAGCCTCCCGAGTTGTTGGGATTCCAGGCA
TGCATGACCAGGCTCAGCTAATTTTTGTTTTTTTGGTAGAGACGGGGTTTCACCATATTGGCCAGGCTGG
TCTCCAACTCCTAATCTCAGGTGATCTACCCACCTTGGCCTCCCAAATTGCTGGGATTACAGGCGTGAAC
CACTGCTCCCTTCCCTGTCCTTCTGATTTTGTAGGTAACCACGTGCGGACCGAGCGGCCGCAGGAACCCC
TAGTGATGGAGTTGGCCACTCCCTCTCTGCGCGCTCGCTCGCTCACTGAGGCCGGGCGACCAAAGGTCGC
CCGACGCCCGGGCTTTGCCCGGGCGGCCTCAGTGAGCGAGCGAGCGCGCAGCTGCCTGCAGGGGCGCCTG
ATGCGGTATTTTCTCCTTACGCATCTGTGCGGTATTTCACACCGCATA
[95 nt withheld, positions 4599-4693]
T
[46 nt withheld, positions 4695-4740]
C
[141 nt withheld, positions 4742-4882]
CCTTTGACGTTGGAGTCCACGTTCTTT
[37 nt withheld, positions 4910-4946]
ACTCTATCTCGGGCTATTCTTTTGATTTATAAGGGATTTTGCCGATTTCGGTCTATTGGTTAAAAAATGA
GCTGATTTAACAAAAATTTAACGCGAATTTTAACAAAATATTAACGTTTACAATTTTATGGTGCACTCTC
AGTACAATCTGCTCTGATGCCGCATAGTTAAGCCAGCCCCGACACCCGCCAACACCCGCTGACGCGCCCT
GACGGGCTTGTCTGCTCCCGGCATCCGCTTACAGACAAGCTGTGACCGTCTCCGGGAGCTGCATGTGTCA
GAGGTTTTCACCGTCATCACCGAAACGCGCGAGACGAAAGGGCCTCGTGATACGCCTATTTTTATAGGTT
AATGTCATGATAATAATGGTTTCTTAGACGTCAGGTGGCACTTTTCGGGGAAATGTGCGCGGAACCCCTA
TTTGTTTATTTTTCTAAATACATTCAAATATGTATCCGCTCATGAGACAATAACCCTGATAAATGCTTCA
ATAATATTGAAAAAGGAAGAGTATGAGTATTCAACATTTCCGTGTCGCCCTTATTCCCTTTTTTGCGGCA
TTTTGCCTTCCTGTTTTTGCTCACCCAGAAACGCTGGTGAAAGTAAAAGATGCTGAAGATCAGTTGGGTG
CACGAGTGGGTTACATCGAACTGGATCTCAACAGCGGTAAGATCCTTGAGAGTTTTCGCCCCGAAGAACG
TTTTCCAATGATGAGCACTTTTAAAGTTCTGCTATGTGGCGCGGTATTATCCCGTATTGACGCCGGGCAA
GAGCAACTCGGTCGCCGCATACACTATTCTCAGAATGACTTGGTTGAGTACTCACCAGTCACAGAAAAGC
ATCTTACGGATGGCATGACAGTAAGAGAATTATGCAGTGCTGCCATAACCATGAGTGATAACACTGCGGC
CAACTTACTTCTGACAACGATCGGAGGACCGAAGGAGCTAACCGCTTTTTTGCACAACATGGGGGATCAT
GTAACTCGCCTTGATCGTTGGGAACCGGAGCTGAATGAAGCCATACCAAACGACGAGCGTGACACCACGA
TGCCTGTAGCAATGGCAACAACGTTGCGCAAACTATTAACTGGCGAACTACTTACTCTAGCTTCCCGGCA
ACAATTAATAGACTGGATGGAGGCGGATAAAGTTGCAGGACCACTTCTGCGCTCGGCCCTTCCGGCTGGC
TGGTTTATTGCTGATAAATCTGGAGCCGGTGAGCGTGGGTCTCGCGGTATCATTGCAGCACTGGGGCCAG
ATGGTAAGCCCTCCCGTATCGTAGTTATCTACACGACGGGGAGTCAGGCAACTATGGATGAACGAAATAG
ACAGATCGCTGAGATAGGTGCCTCACTGATTAAGCATTGGTAACTGTCAGACCAAGTTTACTCATATATA
CTTTAGATTGATTTAAAACTTCATTTTTAATTTAAAAGGATCTAGGTGAAGATCCTTTTTGATAATCTCA
TGACCAAAATCCCTTAACGTGAGTTTTCGTTCCACTGAGCGTCAGACCCCGTAGAAAAGATCAAAGGATC
TTCTTGAGATCCTTTTTTTCTGCGCGTAATCTGCTGCTTGCAAACAAAAAAACCACCGCTACCAGCGGTG
GTTTGTTTGCCGGATCAAGAGCTACCAACTCTTTTTCCGAAGGTAACTGGCTTCAGCAGAGCGCAGATAC
CAAATACTGTTCTTCTAGTGTAGCCGTAGTTAGGCCACCACTTCAAGAACTCTGTAGCACCGCCTACATA
CCTCGCTCTGCTAATCCTGTTACCAGTGGCTGCTGCCAGTGGCGATAAGTCGTGTCTTACCGGGTTGGAC
TCAAGACGATAGTTACCGGATAAGGCGCAGCGGTCGGGCTGAACGGGGGGTTCGTGCACACAGCCCAGCT
TGGAGCGAACGACCTACACCGAACTGAGATACCTACAGCGTGAGCTATGAGAAAGCGCCACGCTTCCCGA
AGGGAGAAAGGCGGACAGGTATCCGGTAAGCGGCAGGGTCGGAACAGGAGAGCGCACGAGGGAGCTTCCA
GGGGGAAACGCCTGGTATCTTTATAGTCCTGTCGGGTTTCGCCACCTCTGACTTGAGCGTCGATTTTTGT
GATGCTCGTCAGGGGGGCGGAGCCTATGGAAAAACGCCAGCAACGCGGCCTTTTTACGGTTCCTGGCCTT
TTGCTGGCCTTTTGCTCACATGT
Features (pLannotate 1.2.2; 20 found; start..end, strand, type, name):
     12..39      +  repeat_region  AAV2 ITR (fragment): inverted terminal repeat of adeno-associated virus serotype 2 inverted
     68..95      +  repeat_region  AAV2 ITR (fragment): inverted terminal repeat of adeno-associated virus serotype 2 inverted
   1331..1634    +  enhancer       CMV enhancer: human cytomegalovirus immediate early enhancer
   1635..1838    +  promoter       CMV promoter: human cytomegalovirus (CMV) immediate early promoter
   1987..2014    +  intron         CMV intron (fragment): modified intron A from human cytomegalovirus (CMV)
   2019..2365    +  intron         β-globin intron (fragment): internally truncated intron from human β-globin
   2369..2416    +  CDS            HBB (fragment): HBB_COLGU - Experimental evidence at transcript level: Swiss-Prot protein existence level 2. Involved in oxygen transport from the lung to the various peripheral tissues. From Colobus guereza (Mantled guereza) (Eastern black-and-white colobus monkey).
   2514..3227    +  CDS            TagRFP: monomeric derivative of red fluorescent protein from Entacmaea quadricolor (Merzlyak et al., 2007) mammalian codon-optimized
   3228..3251    +  misc_feature   MCS (fragment): pUC18/19 multiple cloning site
   3264..3852    +  misc_feature   WPRE: woodchuck hepatitis virus posttranscriptional regulatory element
   3853..3873    +  misc_feature   MCS (fragment): pBluescript multiple cloning site
   3886..4362    +  polyA_signal   hGH poly(A) signal: human growth hormone polyadenylation signal
   4402..4542    +  repeat_region  AAV2 ITR: inverted terminal repeat of adeno-associated virus serotype 2 inverted
   4547..4598    -  misc_feature   bom (fragment): basis of mobility region from pBR322
   4617..5072    +  rep_origin     f1 ori (sequence partly withheld): f1 bacteriophage origin of replication; arrow indicates direction of (+) strand synthesis
   5073..5122    -  misc_feature   bom (fragment): basis of mobility region from pBR322
   5224..5259    -  CDS            rop (fragment): Rop protein, which maintains plasmids at low copy number; rop
   5354..5458    +  promoter       AmpR promoter: bla
   5459..6319    +  CDS            AmpR: β-lactamase; bla; confers resistance to ampicillin, carbenicillin, and related antibiotics
   6490..7078    +  rep_origin     ori: high-copy-number ColE1/pMB1/pBR322/pUC origin of replication
