[The description below was written by a language model from this plasmid's Addgene catalogue record and pLannotate feature annotations shown in this document.]
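Description:
pssAAV_Seq17_CMV_bglobin_3NLS_RFP_WPRE_polyA is a single-stranded AAV transfer plasmid built on the Stratagene pAAV backbone, catalogued as an empty-backbone validation vector for AAV-STARR-seq, an approach for mapping enhancer activity of genomic fragments in the mouse brain in vivo. It is maintained in bacteria through a high-copy ColE1/pUC-type origin with ampicillin selection (AmpR under its own bla promoter), and also carries an f1 phage origin. It is grown in a recombination-deficient strain, a common precaution for ITR-containing plasmids. The annotation finds a full AAV2 ITR downstream of the cassette but only short ITR fragments at the upstream end. This may reflect the difficulty of sequencing or annotating these repeats, or a partial ITR; the record does not resolve this.

Between the ITRs, the annotated sequence leaves a stretch of roughly 1.2 kb unannotated upstream of the CMV enhancer. This is plausibly where the candidate element "Seq17" named in the title sits, although the record does not define that sequence. The depositor notes that Seq17 appears in the opposite orientation in the repository's sequencing result, without affecting function. Downstream lie the CMV enhancer and immediate-early promoter, a chimeric intron region with a short CMV intron A fragment and a truncated human β-globin intron, and a TagRFP coding sequence. The name indicates that three nuclear localization signals are fused to the reporter, though these are not individually annotated. A WPRE boosts transcript stability and expression, and the human growth hormone polyadenylation signal terminates the transcript. Packaged into AAV, the construct would give nuclear red fluorescence as a readout for validating regulatory activity in transduced mammalian cells.
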