Addgene plasmid #220222: pssAAV_Seq17_CMV_bglobin_3NLS_RFP_WPRE_polyA
Purpose: (Empty Backbone) AAV-STARR-seq validation vector with RFP
Depositing lab: Simon Rumpel. Depositing organization: Universitaetsmedizin Mainz. Publication: An unbiased AAV-STARR-seq screen revealing the enhancer activity map of genomic regions in the mouse brain in vivo. Chan YC, Kienle E, Oti M, Di Liddo A, Mendez-Lago M, Aschauer DF, Peter M, Pagani M, Arnold C, Vonderheit A, Schon C, Kreuz S, Stark A, Rumpel S. Sci Rep. 2023 Apr 25;13(1):6745. doi: 10.1038/s41598-023-33448-w. PubMed 37185990.
Backbone
  Vector backbone: pAAV
  Backbone manufacturer: Stratagene
  Backbone size (bp): 3000
  Vector type: Mammalian Expression, AAV
  Promoter: CMV
Growth in bacteria
  Bacterial resistance: Ampicillin, 100 μg/mL
  Growth temperature: 37°C
  Growth strain: NEB Stable
  Copy number: High Copy
Terms and licenses: Academic/Nonprofit Terms; Industry Terms: Not Available to Industry
Depositor comments: We observed that Sequence 17 is present in the opposite orientation in Addgene NGS result. This discrepancy was found to not affect plasmid function.
How to cite: pssAAV_Seq17_CMV_bglobin_3NLS_RFP_WPRE_polyA was a gift from Simon Rumpel (Addgene plasmid # 220222 ; http://n2t.net/addgene:220222 ; RRID:Addgene_220222)
